>Addgene plasmid #157877 | pJDC124 | depositor full sequence | sequence record 304745 | pJDC124 sequence 6707 bps
TAACGGCCGCCAGTGTGCTGGAATTCGGCTTTTGGTCGATACCAAGCCATTTCCGCTGAATATCGTGGAG
CTCACCGCCAGAATCGGTGGTTGTGGTGATGTACGTGGCGAACTCCGTTGTAGTGCTTGTGGTGGCATCC
GTGGCGCGGCCGCGGTACCAGATCTTTAAATCTAGAGGTGACCACAACGACGCGCCCGCTTTGATCGGGG
ACGTCTGCGGCCGACCATTTACGGGTCTTGTTGTCGTTGGCGGTCATGGGCCGAACATACTCACCCGGAT
CGGAGGGCCGAGGACAAGGTCGAACGAGGGGCATGACCCGGTGCGGGGCTTCTTGCACTCGGCATAGGCG
AGTGCTAAGAATAACGTTGGCACTCGCGACCGGTGAGTCGTAGGTCGGGACGGTGAGGCCAGGCCCGTCG
TCGCAGCGAGTGGCAGCGAGGACAACTTGAGCCGTCCGTCGCGGGCACTGCGCCCGGCCAGCGTAAGTAG
CGGGGTTGCCGTCACCCGGTGACCCCCGGTTTCATCCCCGATCCGGAGGAATCACTTCGCAATGGCCAAG
ACAATTGCGGATCCAGCTGCAGGCTAGCATGACTGGTGGACAGCAAATGGGTCGGGATCTGTACGACGAT
GACGATAAGGATCCCCGGGTACCGGTCGCCACCATGGTGAGCAAGGGCGAGGAGGATAACATGGCCATCA
TCAAGGAGTTCATGCGCTTCAAGGTGCACATGGAGGGCTCCGTGAACGGCCACGAGTTCGAGATCGAGGG
CGAGGGCGAGGGCCGCCCCTACGAGGGCACCCAGACCGCCAAGCTGAAGGTGACCAAGGGTGGCCCCCTG
CCCTTCGCCTGGGACATCCTGTCCCCTCAGTTCATGTACGGCTCCAAGGCCTACGTGAAGCACCCCGCCG
ACATCCCCGACTACTTGAAGCTGTCCTTCCCCGAGGGCTTCAAGTGGGAGCGCGTGATGAACTTCGAGGA
CGGCGGCGTGGTGACCGTGACCCAGGACTCCTCCCTGCAGGACGGCGAGTTCATCTACAAGGTGAAGCTG
CGCGGCACCAACTTCCCCTCCGACGGCCCCGTAATGCAGAAGAAGACCATGGGCTGGGAGGCCTCCTCCG
AGCGGATGTACCCCGAGGACGGCGCCCTGAAGGGCGAGATCAAGCAGAGGCTGAAGCTGAAGGACGGCGG
CCACTACGACGCTGAGGTCAAGACCACCTACAAGGCCAAGAAGCCCGTGCAGCTGCCCGGCGCCTACAAC
GTCAACATCAAGTTGGACATCACCTCCCACAACGAGGACTACACCATCGTGGAACAGTACGAACGCGCCG
AGGGCCGCCACTCCACCGGCGGCATGGACGAGCTGTACAAGTAGCGGCCGCGACTCTAGAATTCGAAGCT
TGATCCGGCTGCTAACAAAGCCCGAAAGGAAGCTGAGTTGGCTGCTGCCACCGCTGAGCAATAACTAGCA
TAACCCCTTGGGGCCTCTAAACGGGTCTTGAGGGGTTTTTTGCTGAAAGGAGGAACTATATCCGGATCTG
GCGTAATAGCGAAGAGGCCCGCACCGATCGCCCTTCCCAACAGTTGCGCAGCCTGAATGGCGAATGGG
[124 nt withheld, positions 1609-1732]
C
[91 nt withheld, positions 1734-1824]
A
[49 nt withheld, positions 1826-1874]
CCTTTGACGTTGGAGTCCACGTTCTTT
[37 nt withheld, positions 1902-1938]
ACCCTATCTCGGTCTATTCTTTTGATTTATAAGGGATTTTGCCGATTTCGGCCTATTGGTTAAAAAATGA
GCTGATTTAACAAAAATTTAACGCGAATTTTAACAAAATATTAACGCTTACAATTTAGGTGGCACTTTTC
GGGGAAATGTGCGCGGAACCCCTATTTGTTTATTTTTCTAAATACATTCAAATATGTATCCGCTCATGAG
ACAATAACCCTGATAAATGCTTCAATAATATTGAAAAAGGAAGAGTATGAGTATTCAACATTTCCGTGTC
GCCCTTATTCCCTTTTTTGCGGCATTTTGCCTTCCTGTTTTTGCTCACCCAGAAACGCTGGTGAAAGTAA
AAGATGCTGAAGATCAGTTGGGTGCACGAGTGGGTTACATCGAACTGGATCTCAACAGCGGTAAGATCCT
TGAGAGTTTTCGCCCCGAAGAACGTTTTCCAATGATGAGCACTTTTAAAGTTCTGCTATGTGGCGCGGTA
TTATCCCGTATTGACGCCGGGCAAGAGCAACTCGGTCGCCGCATACACTATTCTCAGAATGACTTGGTTG
AGTACTCTGCAGCTGGATCCATGGATATCTAGATTTAAAGATCTGGTACCGCGGCCGCGCCACGGATGCC
ACCACAACACTACAACGGAGTTCGCCACGTACATCACCACAACCACCGATTCTGGCGGTGAGCTCCCCGA
TATTCAGCGGAAATGGCTTGGTATCGACCAAGATTCGTAGAACCCCGTCTCGTCTGGCTGGTATTCAAAA
CGGGCGCAACGAAACACGCAACGAGACAGGCATGGCCCAAACCAGAAAACTAGCGTCTACCAGGACTTTT
ACCTGTCCGACCCGTTGCAACGGAACCCCCCACGGAACCCCCGCGACACCCGCTCCCCAATTGCGTTAGA
ACAGCGGTGGATTGTCGGCTTCGTTGTGGGCCTTTTGAGCCGCTTCCTGTTCTGCCGCACGCTCTTTCCT
CGCCCGATAGCCGAGTCGCTTAACGGTGTCCAGATGCAGCCCGAAATGTTTGGCCGTTTGCGGCCAAGAG
TGGCCCTCGTCGTCGTGATAGGCGCGGATGCGTTCGCGGCGTGCAGCCTGCTCGGCGAGCCACTCGCTGC
GTTCCTGCGCCACGAGCCGGACGACGTGGCGTTCGGATAGTCCGGTGATTCGAGCGCCTTCGGCGGCGGT
CACGCGCCGCTTTTTGCGGACAGTCGGCTGCCGGTTGTAGCCGTCGCTGTAGCCGTCGCTGTAGCCGTCG
CTCATAGCAATGCCTCCATGCATGGCTGACGCGGACTTTGCGCGCCGCGCAACTGTGCTCGCCGCCGTGC
GCGCTGCTGCGCCCTTCCGCGAGATGGCCGACTGGCGCGCACTGAGTGTGGCCTCGTAGACCACGATCCC
GTCCGCCCAAATGCGCGACTTGGTTGTGATCCAACGCCAAATGCTGTTGGCGATGGCGCGGACCTCGCTG
TCCGGTAGCGGTCCGGGACACACGTCGTTGCACGGAAATTCGGCGTTTCGCGCGTGGCACTCGGCATAGA
TCGCGCGGCCGAGTCCGTCCACGTTCCGGGTCGGCAGGTAGATCCGCATGAGGGCGGGACGATAGGCCCA
CAACCTGACGGAATCGAACAGTGCGCAATTCCGCCCTAGCGGCGTCGGAGCCGCTTTGTACGTGGTCTGC
TGACGCCAGCGCGGCGGTGGCATGTTCGCGCCGAGCTCGGCCTCGATGTGGCTGAGTGTGTAGAGATCTG
AGTGGAGCCATTCCGTTTCCCAGGCGATGTGGCCGGGGTTTTTGGTCATGAGGCCTGAGTAACTGCGGTC
GCCATCGACGGCGCGCCGAAGGCCTTCGGCGCACGCCGCCATGTATGCGAGCGGCTTACGCCGCGCGTAT
TCGGTGCGTGGAACAGGGGCGTTGAGTGCCCACACTGCGTGTGCGTGGCCGTTGGCGCGATTGCCCACGA
TCGCGTTGGGCAGCGGATGGGACCCCCGGGCGCTGAGCGCTCGGAGCGCTGCGTCTGGATGGTCTACGTC
CACGACCAGCAGGTTTGCCAGCGCTGTTGGGTTCGCCTCGATGTACCGGCGGCCTAGGGCCGACGCGCGG
CTTTGGCGGTAGATCCCCTCGAGCAGATCGTCGCTTGCCAGCGGCCAGTACGGCAGCCAGAGCTGCTCAA
ATTCGTCGGCGACGTGGCTCACGCTTGGTAGTAGACCACGATTAATCACCGGTGTATGGTCCGACACGAG
CTCCAAGTCAGATATTTCGCTGAGGGGCCACCCCACAACTGCACACTCCCCCGCTCTCCCGTCGAGCCCT
GGTGGTGGAACACCAGCGACAGCCGAGCACCCCCAACCACCTGTACCAACCAGGAGGAACACATGCGTCG
TTTCGAGGACGTTTCCGGGCCGCTGAGAGCCGCTGTGGCGGCCGTACACGCCGCCTTAGACCCGTTAGAC
CCCCTGCCGCCTGAATGCGCGGGTACGAGCCACACAGCGCCCGAACTTACGGAGCTGGTGGGCTCACGCG
TGCGGCCGCACGCGTTGCGCTCGGTCGTTCGGCTGCGGCGAGCGGTATCAGCTCACTCAAAGGCGGTAAT
ACGGTTATCCACAGAATCAGGGGATAACGCAGGAAAGAACATGTGAGCAAAAGGCCAGCAAAAGGCCAGG
AACCGTAAAAAGGCCGCGTTGCTGGCGTTTTTCCATAGGCTCCGCCCCCCTGACGAGCATCACAAAAATC
GACGCTCAAGTCAGAGGTGGCGAAACCCGACAGGACTATAAAGATACCAGGCGTTTCCCCCTGGAAGCTC
CCTCGTGCGCTCTCCTGTTCCGACCCTGCCGCTTACCGGATACCTGTCCGCCTTTCTCCCTTCGGGAAGC
GTGGCGCTTTCTCAATGCTCACGCTGTAGGTATCTCAGTTCGGTGTAGGTCGTTCGCTCCAAGCTGGGCT
GTGTGCACGAACCCCCCGTTCAGCCCGACCGCTGCGCCTTATCCGGTAACTATCGTCTTGAGTCCAACCC
GGTAAGACACGACTTATCGCCACTGGCAGCAGCCACTGGTAACAGGATTAGCAGAGCGAGGTATGTAGGC
GGTGCTACAGAGTTCTTGAAGTGGTGGCCTAACTACGGCTACACTAGAAGGACAGTATTTGGTATCTGCG
CTCTGCTGAAGCCAGTTACCTTCGGAAAAAGAGTTGGTAGCTCTTGATCCGGCAAACAAACCACCGCTGG
TAGCGGTGGTTTTTTTGTTTGCAAGCAGCAGATTACGCGCAGAAAAAAAGGATCTCAAGAAGATCCTTTG
ATCTTTTCTACGGGGTCTGACGCTCAGTGGAACTAGAGCATGAGATTATCAAAAAGGATCTTCACCTAGA
TCCTTTTAAATTAAAAATGAAGTTTTAAATCAATCTAAAGTATATATGAGTAAACTTGGTCTGACAGTTA
CCAATGCTTAATCAGTGAGGCACCTATCTCAGCGATCTGTCTATTTCGTTCATCCATAGTTGCCTGACTC
CCCGACGTGGCCGACCAGCCCGTCATCGTCAACGCCTGACCGCGGTGCGGACAGGCCGTGTCGCGACCGG
CCGTGCGGAATTAAGCCGGCCCGTACCCTGTGAATAGAGGTCCGCTGTGACACAAGAATCCCTGTTACTT
CTCGACCGTATTGATTCGGATGATTCCTACGCGAGCCTGCGGAACGACCAGGAATTCTGGGAGCCGCTGG
CCCGCCGAGCCCTGGAGGAGCTCGGGCTGCCGGTGCCGCCGGTGCTGCGGGTGCCCGGCGAGAGCACCAA
CCCCGTACTGGTCGGCGAGCCCGACCCGGTGATCAAGCTGTTCGGCGAGCACTGGTGCGGTCCGGAGAGC
CTCGCGTCGGAGTCGGAGGCGTACGCGGTCCTGGCGGACGCCCCGGTGCCGGTGCCCCGCCTCCTCGGCC
GCGGCGAGCTGCGGCCCGGCACCGGAGCCTGGCCGTGGCCCTACCTGGTGATGAGCCGGATGACCGGCAC
CACCTGGCGGTCCGCGATGGACGGCACGACCGACCGGAACGCGCTGCTCGCCCTGGCCCGCGAACTCGGC
CGGGTGCTCGGCCGGCTGCACAGGGTGCCGCTGACCGGGAACACCGTGCTCACCCCCCATTCCGAGGTCT
TCCCGAACTGCTGCGGGACGCCGCGCGGCGCCGCTGAGGACCACCGCGGGTGGGGCTACCTCTGGCCCCG
GCTGCTGGACCGCCTGGAGGACTGGCTGCCGGACGTGGACACGCTGCTGGCCGGCCGCGAACCCCGGTTC
GTCCACGGCGACCTGCACGGGACCAACATCTTCGTGGACCTGGCCGCGACCGAGGTCACCGGGATCGTCG
ACTTCACCGACGTCTATGCGGGAGACTCCCGCTACAGCCTGGTGCAACTGCATCTCAACGCCTTCCGGGG
CGACCGCGAGATCCTGGCCGCGCTGCTCGACGGGGCGCAGTGGAAGCGGACCGAGGACTTCGCCCGCGAA
CTGCTCGCCTTCACCTTCCTGCACGACTTCGAGGTGTTCGAGGAGACCCCGCTGGATCTCTCCGGCTTCA
CCGATCCGGAGGAACTGGCGCAGTTCCTCTGGGGGCCGCCGGACACCGCCCCCGGCGCCTGACGCCCCCT
CTAGCTGATCACCGCGGCCATGATGGCATAAAACGAAAGGCCCAGTCTTTCGACTGAGCCTTTCGTTTTA
TTTGATGCCTGGCAGTCGATCGTACGCTAGTTAACTACGTCGACATCGATAAGCTTGGTACCGAGCTCGG
ATCCACTAG
Features (pLannotate 1.2.2; 14 found; start..end, strand, type, name):
    582..612     +  CDS            T7 tag (gene 10 leader) (fragment): leader peptide from bacteriophage T7 gene 10 promotes efficient translation in E. coli
    616..639     +  CDS            Xpress™ tag: Xpress™ epitope tag, including an enterokinase recognition and cleavage site
    638..654     -  misc_feature   MCS (fragment): pUC18/19 multiple cloning site
    664..1374    +  CDS            mCherry: monomeric derivative of DsRed fluorescent protein (Shaner et al., 2004) mammalian codon-optimized
   1408..1457    +  CDS            SET1 (fragment): solubility-enhancement tag derived from T7 phage gene 10B
   1465..1512    +  terminator     T7 terminator: transcription terminator for bacteriophage T7 RNA polymerase
   1538..1604    +  CDS            lacZα (fragment): LacZα fragment of β-galactosidase; lacZ fragment
   1609..2037    +  rep_origin     f1 ori (sequence partly withheld): f1 bacteriophage origin of replication; arrow indicates direction of (+) strand synthesis
   2090..2194    +  promoter       AmpR promoter: bla
   2195..2505    +  CDS            AmpR (fragment): β-lactamase; bla; confers resistance to ampicillin, carbenicillin, and related antibiotics
   4628..5216    -  rep_origin     ori: high-copy-number ColE1/pMB1/pBR322/pUC origin of replication
   5367..5447    -  CDS            bla(M) (fragment): β-lactamase lacking the signal sequence; bla(M); allows cytosolic expression of β-lactamase
   5558..6547    +  CDS            hyg: KHYB_STRHY - Experimental evidence at protein level: Swiss-Prot protein existence level 1. The aminoglycoside phosphotransferases achieve inactivation of their antibiotic substrates by phosphorylation. From Streptomyces hygroscopicus.
   6586..6632    -  terminator     rrnB T1 terminator: transcription terminator T1 from the E. coli rrnB gene
