>Addgene plasmid #157877 | pJDC124 | addgene full sequence | sequence record 313490 | Addgene NGS Result
TCCACTAGTAACGGCCGCCAGTGTGCTGGAATTCGGCTTTTGGTCGATACCAAGCCATTTCCGCTGAATA
TCGGGGAGCTCACCGCCAGAATCGGTGGTTGTGGTGATGTACGTGGCGAACTCCGTTGTAGTGCCTGTGG
TGGCATCCGTGGCGCGGCCGCGGTACCAGATCTTTAAATCTAGACGGTGACCACAACGCGCCCGCTTTGA
TCGGGGACGTCTGCGGCCGACCATTTACGGGTCTTGTTGTCGTTGGCGGTCATGGGCCGAACATACTCAC
CCGGATCGGAGGGCCGAGGACAAGGTCGAACGAGGGGCATGACCCGGTGCGGGGCTTCTTGCACTCGGCA
TAGGCGAGTGCTAAGAATAACGTTGGCACTCGCGACCGGTGAGTGCTAGGTCGGGACGGTGAGGCCAGGC
CCGTCGTCGCAGCGAGTGGCAGCGAGGACAACTTGAGCCGTCCGTCGCGGGCACTGCGCCCGGCCAGCGT
AAGTAGCGGGGTTGCCGTCACCCGGTGACCCCCGTTTCATCCCCGATCCGGAGGAATCACTTCGCAATGG
CCAAGACAATTGCGGATCCAGCTGCAGGCTAGCATGACTGGTGGACAGCAAATGGGTCGGGATCTGTACG
ACGATGACGATAAGGATCCCGCCACCATGGTGAGCAAGGGCGAGGAGGATAACATGGCCATCATCAAGGA
GTTCATGCGCTTCAAGGTGCACATGGAGGGCTCCGTGAACGGCCACGAGTTCGAGATCGAGGGCGAGGGC
GAGGGCCGCCCCTACGAGGGCACCCAGACCGCCAAGCTGAAGGTGACCAAGGGTGGCCCCCTGCCCTTCG
CCTGGGACATCCTGTCCCCTCAGTTCATGTACGGCTCCAAGGCCTACGTGAAGCACCCCGCCGACATCCC
CGACTACTTGAAGCTGTCCTTCCCCGAGGGCTTCAAGTGGGAGCGCGTGATGAACTTCGAGGACGGCGGC
GTGGTGACCGTGACCCAGGACTCCTCCCTGCAGGACGGCGAGTTCATCTACAAGGTGAAGCTGCGCGGCA
CCAACTTCCCCTCCGACGGCCCCGTAATGCAGAAGAAGACCATGGGCTGGGAGGCCTCCTCCGAGCGGAT
GTACCCCGAGGACGGCGCCCTGAAGGGCGAGATCAAGCAGAGGCTGAAGCTGAAGGACGGCGGCCACTAC
GACGCTGAGGTCAAGACCACCTACAAGGCCAAGAAGCCCGTGCAGCTGCCCGGCGCCTACAACGTCAACA
TCAAGTTGGACATCACCTCCCACAACGAGGACTACACCATCGTGGAACAGTACGAACGCGCCGAGGGCCG
CCACTCCACCGGCGGCATGGACGAGCTGTACAAGTAAGAATTCGAAGCTTGATCCGGCTGCTAACAAAGC
CCGAAAGGAAGCTGAGTTGGCTGCTGCCACCGCTGAGCAATAACTAGCATAACCCCTTGGGGCCTCTAAA
CGGGTCTTGAGGGGTTTTTTGCTGAAAGGAGGAACTATATCCGGATCTGGCGTAATAGCGAAGAGGCCCG
CACCGATCGCCCTTCCCAACAGTTGCGCAGCCTGAATGGCGAATGGG
[124 nt withheld, positions 1588-1711]
C
[91 nt withheld, positions 1713-1803]
A
[49 nt withheld, positions 1805-1853]
CCTTTGACGTTGGAGTCCACGTTCTTT
[37 nt withheld, positions 1881-1917]
ACCCTATCTCGGTCTATTCTTTTGATTTATAAGGGATTTTGCCGATTTCGGCCTATTGGTTAAAAAATGA
GCTGATTTAACAAAAATTTAACGCGAATTTTAACAAAATATTAACGCTTACAATTTAGGTGGCACTTTTC
GGGGAAATGTGCGCGGAACCCCTATTTGTTTATTTTTCTAAATACATTCAAATATGTATCCGCTCATGAG
ACAATAACCCTGATAAATGCTTCAATAATATTGAAAAAGGAAGAGTATGAGTATTCAACATTTCCGTGTC
GCCCTTATTCCCTTTTTTGCGGCATTTTGCCTTCCTGTTTTTGCTCACCCAGAAACGCTGGTGAAAGTAA
AAGATGCTGAAGATCAGTTGGGTGCACGAGTGGGTTACATCGAACTGGATCTCAACAGCGGTAAGATCCT
TGAGAGTTTTCGCCCCGAAGAACGTTTTCCAATGATGAGCACTTTTAAAGTTCTGCTATGTGGCGCGGTA
TTATCCCGTATTGACGCCGGGCAAGAGCAACTCGGTCGCCGCATACACTATTCTCAGAATGACTTGGTTG
AGTACTCTGCAGCTGGATCCATGGATATCTAGATTTAAAGATCTGGTACCGCGGCCGCGCCACGGATGCC
ACCACAGGCACTACAACGGAGTTCGCCACGTACATCACCACAACCACCGATTCTGGCGGTGAGCTCCCCG
ATATTCAGCGGAAATGGCTTGGTATCGACCAAGATTCGTAGAACCCCGTCTCGTCTGGCTGGTATTCAAA
ACGGGCGCAACGAAACACGCAACGAGACAGGCATGGCCCAAACCAGAAAACTAGCGTCTACCAGGACTTT
TACCTGTCCGACCCGTTGCAACGGAACCCCCCACGGAACCCCCGCGACACCCGCTCCCCAATTGCGTTAG
AACAGCGGTGGATTGTCGGCTTCGTTGTGGGCCTTTTGAGCCGCTTCCTGTTCTGCCGCACGCTCTTTCC
TCGCCCGATAGCCGAGTCGCTTAACGGTGTCCAGATGCAGCCCGAAATGTTTGGCCGTTTGCGGCCAAGA
GTGGCCCTCGTCGTCGTGATAGGCGCGGATGCGTTCGCGGCGTGCAGCCTGCTCGGCGAGCCACTCGCTG
CGTTCCTGCGCCACGAGCCGGACGACGTGGCGTTCGGATAGTCCGGTGATTCGAGCGCCTTCGGCGGCGG
TCACGCGCCGCTTTTTGCGGACAGTCGGCTGCCGGTTGTAGCCGTCGCTGTAGCCGTCGCTCATAGCAAT
GCCTCCATGCATGGCTGACGCGGACTTTGCGCGCCGCGCAACTGTGCTCGCCGCCGTGCGCGCTGCTGCG
CCCTTCCGCGAGATGGCCGACTGGCGCGCACTGAGTGTGGCCTCGTAGACCACGATCCCGTCCGCCCAAA
TGCGCGACTTGGTTGTGATCCAACGCCAAATGCTGTTGGCGATGGCGCGGACCTCGCTGTCCGGTAGCGG
TCCGGGACACACGTCGTTGCACGGAAATTCGGCGTTTCGCGCGTGGCACTCGGCATAGATCGCGCGGCCG
AGTCCGTCCACGTTCCGGGTCGGCAGGTAGATCCGCATGAGGGCGGGACGATAGGCCCACAACCTGACGG
AATCGAACAGTGCGCAATTCCGCCCTAGCGGCGTCGGAGCCGCTTTGTACGTGGTCTGCTGACGCCAGCG
CGGCGGTGGCATGTTCGCGCCGAGCTCGGCCTCGATGTGGCTGAGTGTGTAGAGATCTGAGTGGAGCCAT
TCCGTTTCCCAGGCGATGTGGCCGGGGTTTTTGGTCATGAGGCCTGAGTAACTGCGGTCGCCATCGACGG
CGCGCCGAAGGCCTTCGGCGCACGCCGCCATGTATGCGAGCGGCTTACGCCGCGCGTATTCGGTGCGTGG
AACAGGGGCGTTGAGTGCCCACACTGCGTGTGCGTGGCCGTTGGCGCGATTGCCCACGATCGCGTTGGGC
AGCGGATGGGACCCCCGGGCGCTGAGCGCTCGGAGCGCTGCGTCTGGATGGTCTACGTCCACGACCAGCA
GGTTTGCCAGCGCTGTTGGGTTCGCCTCGATGTACCGGCGGCCTAGGGCCGACGCGCGGCTTTGGCGGTA
GATCCCCTCGAGCAGATCGTCGCTTGCCAGCGGCCAGTACGGCAGCCAGAGCTGCTCAAATTCGTCGGCG
ACGTGGCTCACGCTTGGTAGTAGACCACGATTAATCACCGGTGTATGGTCCGACACGAGCTCCAAGTCAG
ATATTTCGCTGAGGGGCCACCCCACAACTGCACACTCCCCCGCTCTCCCGTCGAGCCCTGGTGGTGGAAC
ACCAGCGACAGCCGAGCACCCCCAACCACCTGTACCAACCAGGAGGAACACATGCGTCGTTTCGAGGACG
TTTCCGGGCCGCTGAGAGCCGCTGTGGCGGCCGTACACGCCGCCTTAGACCCGTTAGACCCCCTGCCGCC
TGAATGCGCGGGTACGAGCCACACAGCGCCCGAACTTACGGAGCTGGTGGGCTCACGCGTGCGGCCGCAC
GCGTTGCGCTCGGTCGTTCGGCTGCGGCGAGCGGTATCAGCTCACTCAAAGGCGGTAATACGGTTATCCA
CAGAATCAGGGGATAACGCAGGAAAGAACATGTGAGCAAAAGGCCAGCAAAAGGCCAGGAACCGTAAAAA
GGCCGCGTTGCTGGCGTTTTTCCATAGGCTCCGCCCCCCTGACGAGCATCACAAAAATCGACGCTCAAGT
CAGAGGTGGCGAAACCCGACAGGACTATAAAGATACCAGGCGTTTCCCCCTGGAAGCTCCCTCGTGCGCT
CTCCTGTTCCGACCCTGCCGCTTACCGGATACCTGTCCGCCTTTCTCCCCTCGGGAAGCGTGGCGCTTTC
TCATAGCTCACGCTGTAGGTATCTCAGTTCGGTGTAGGTCGTTCGCTCCAAGCTGGGCTGTGTGCACGAA
CCCCCCGTTCAGCCCGACCGCTGCGCCTTATCCGGTAACTATCGTCTTGAGTCCAACCCGGTAAGACACG
ACTTATCGCCACTGGCAGCAGCCACTGGTAACAGGATTAGCAGAGCGAGGTATGTAGGCGGTGCTACAGA
GTTCTTGAAGTGGTGGCCTAACTACGGCTACACTAGAAGGACAGTATTTGGTATCTGCGCTCTGCTGAAG
CCAGTTACCTTCGGAAAAAGAGTTGGTAGCTCTTGATCCGGCAAACAAACCACCGCTGGTAGCGGTGGTT
TTTTTGTTTGCAAGCAGCAGATTACGCGCAGAAAAAAAGGATCTCAAGAAGATCCTTTGATCTTTTCTAC
GGGGTCTGACGCTCATGGAACTAGAGCATGAGATTATCAAAAAGGATCTTCACCTAGATCCTTTTAAATT
AAAAATGAAGTTTTAAATCAATCTAAAGTATATATGAGTAAACTTGGTCTGACAGTTACCAATGCTTAAT
CAGTGAGGCACCTATCTCAGCGATCTGTCTATTTCGTTCATCCATAGTTGCCTGACTCCCCGACGTGGCC
GACCAGCCCGTCATCGTCAACGCCTGATCCGCGGTGCGGACAGGCCGTGTCGCGACCGGCCGTGCGGAAT
TAAGCCGGCCCGTACCCTGTGAATAGAGGTCCGCTGTGACACAAGAATCCCTGTTACTTCTCGACCGTAT
TGATTCGGATGATTCCTACGCGAGCCTGCGGAACGACCAGGAATTCTGGGAGCCGCTGGCCCGCCGAGCC
CTGGAGGAGCTCGGGCTGCCGGTGCCGCCGGTGCTGCGGGTGCCCGGCGAGAGCACCAACCCCGTACTGG
TCGGCGAGCCCGGCCCGGTGATCAAGCTGTTCGGCGAGCACTGGTGCGGTCCGGAGAGCCTCGCGTCGGA
GTCGGAGGCGTACGCGGTCCTGGCGGACGCCCCGGTGCCGGTGCCCCGCCTCCTCGGCCGCGGCGAGCTG
CGGCCCGGCACCGGAGCCTGGCCGTGGCCCTACCTGGTGATGAGCCGGATGACCGGCACCACCTGGCGGT
CCGCGATGGACGGCACGACCGACCGGAACGCGCTGCTCGCCCTGGCCCGCGAACTCGGCCGGGTGCTCGG
CCGGCTGCACAGGGTGCCGCTGACCGGGAACACCGTGCTCACCCCCCATTCCGAGGTCTTCCCGGAACTG
CTGCGGGAACGCCGCGCGGCGACCGTCGAGGACCACCGCGGGTGGGGCTACCTCTCGCCCCGGCTGCTGG
ACCGCCTGGAGGACTGGCTGCCGGACGTGGACACGCTGCTGGCCGGCCGCGAACCCCGGTTCGTCCACGG
CGACCTGCACGGGACCAACATCTTCGTGGACCTGGCCGCGACCGAGGTCACCGGGATCGTCGACTTCACC
GACGTCTATGCGGGAGACTCCCGCTACAGCCTGGTGCAACTGCATCTCAACGCCTTCCGGGGCGACCGCG
AGATCCTGGCCGCGCTGCTCGACGGGGCGCAGTGGAAGCGGACCGAGGACTTCGCCCGCGAACTGCTCGC
CTTCACCTTCCTGCACGACTTCGAGGTGTTCGAGGAGACCCCGCTGGATCTCTCCGGCTTCACCGATCCG
GAGGAACTGGCGCAGTTCCTCTGGGGGCCGCCGGACACCGCCCCCGGCGCCTGACGCCCCCTCTAGCTGA
TCACCGCGGCCATGATGGCATAAAACGAAAGGCCCAGTCTTTCGACTGAGCCTTTCGTTTTATTTGATGC
CTGGCAGTCGATCGTACGCTAGTTAACTACGTCGACATCGATAAGCTTGGTACCGAGCTCGGA
Features (pLannotate 1.2.2; 13 found; start..end, strand, type, name):
    587..617     +  CDS            T7 tag (gene 10 leader) (fragment): leader peptide from bacteriophage T7 gene 10 promotes efficient translation in E. coli
    621..644     +  CDS            Xpress™ tag: Xpress™ epitope tag, including an enterokinase recognition and cleavage site
    657..1364    +  CDS            mCherry: mCherry is a basic (constitutively fluorescent) red fluorescent protein published in 2004, derived from Discosoma sp.. It is reported to be a very rapidly-maturing monomer with low acid sensitivity.
   1387..1436    +  CDS            SET1 (fragment): solubility-enhancement tag derived from T7 phage gene 10B
   1444..1491    +  terminator     T7 terminator: transcription terminator for bacteriophage T7 RNA polymerase
   1517..1583    +  CDS            lacZα (fragment): LacZα fragment of β-galactosidase; lacZ fragment
   1588..2016    +  rep_origin     f1 ori (sequence partly withheld): f1 bacteriophage origin of replication; arrow indicates direction of (+) strand synthesis
   2069..2173    +  promoter       AmpR promoter: bla
   2174..2484    +  CDS            AmpR (fragment): β-lactamase; bla; confers resistance to ampicillin, carbenicillin, and related antibiotics
   4596..5184    -  rep_origin     ori: high-copy-number ColE1/pMB1/pBR322/pUC origin of replication
   5334..5414    -  CDS            bla(M) (fragment): β-lactamase lacking the signal sequence; bla(M); allows cytosolic expression of β-lactamase
   5526..6518    +  CDS            hyg: KHYB_STRHY - Experimental evidence at protein level: Swiss-Prot protein existence level 1. The aminoglycoside phosphotransferases achieve inactivation of their antibiotic substrates by phosphorylation. From Streptomyces hygroscopicus.
   6557..6603    -  terminator     rrnB T1 terminator: transcription terminator T1 from the E. coli rrnB gene
