[The description below was written by a language model from this plasmid's Addgene catalogue record and pLannotate feature annotations shown in this document.]
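Description:
pJDC124 is a bacterial expression plasmid built on the pJDC89 backbone that expresses the red fluorescent protein mCherry from the mycobacterial hsp60 heat shock promoter, so that labelled bacteria can be detected by fluorescence both in culture and in infected animals. The associated work used fluorescent-protein-expressing strains to evaluate the efficacy of anti-tuberculosis treatments in vitro and in vivo. The plasmid is propagated in E. coli through a high-copy ColE1/pUC-type origin and is selected with hygromycin, conferred by the Streptomyces hygroscopicus hygromycin phosphotransferase gene, which is followed by an rrnB T1 terminator. The β-lactamase gene is present only as fragments (an AmpR promoter with a truncated coding region, plus a small separate piece), so ampicillin resistance should not be expected.

The mCherry coding sequence was inserted between NheI and ScaI sites. Immediately upstream of it are a fragment of the T7 gene 10 leader and an Xpress epitope tag with an enterokinase site; downstream are a short T7 gene 10B-derived fragment, a T7 terminator, a lacZα remnant and an f1 origin. These look like carry-over from the E. coli expression vector that supplied the mCherry cassette, although the record does not say whether the leader and tag are translated in frame with mCherry. The automated annotation does not mark the hsp60 promoter, which presumably lies in the unannotated sequence upstream of the cassette. It also leaves a stretch of roughly 2 kb between the AmpR fragment and the ColE1 origin unannotated. No mycobacterial replication origin or integration element is identified, so the record does not state how the plasmid is maintained in mycobacteria. The depositor sequence (6,707 nt) and the repository's sequencing result (6,670 nt) differ slightly in length but show the same feature organisation.
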