Addgene plasmid #157877: pJDC124
Purpose: mCherry is expressed under the mycobacterial phsp60 heat shock promoter for in vivo and in vitro detection.
Depositing lab: Jeffrey Cirillo. Depositing organization: Texas A&M Health Science Center. Publication: Application of Fluorescent Protein Expressing Strains to Evaluation of Anti-Tuberculosis Therapeutic Efficacy In Vitro and In Vivo. Kong Y, Yang D, Cirillo SL, Li S, Akin A, Francis KP, Maloney T, Cirillo JD. PLoS One. 2016 Mar 2;11(3):e0149972. doi: 10.1371/journal.pone.0149972. eCollection 2016. PubMed 26934495.
Backbone
  Vector backbone: pJDC89
  Vector type: Bacterial Expression
Growth in bacteria
  Bacterial resistance: Hygromycin, 200 μg/mL
  Growth temperature: 37°C
  Growth strain: DH5alpha
  Copy number: Unknown
Gene/Insert
  Gene/Insert name: mCherry
  Promoter: phsp60
  Cloning method: Restriction Enzyme; 5′ cloning site NheI (unknown if destroyed); 3′ cloning site ScaI (unknown if destroyed)
  Sequencing primers: 5′ AGGAGGATAACATATGGAAGATGC; 3′ CAGCTTCGACTTGCCTCC
Resource information
  A portion of this plasmid was derived from a plasmid made by: Dr. Rodger Y. Tsien
Terms and licenses: Academic/Nonprofit Terms; Industry Terms: Not Available to Industry
How to cite: pJDC124 was a gift from Jeffrey Cirillo (Addgene plasmid # 157877 ; http://n2t.net/addgene:157877 ; RRID:Addgene_157877)
